Addgene plasmid #35533: pLenti 4.1 Ex miR200b-200a-429
Purpose: 3rd generation lentiviral vector
Depositing lab: Greg Goodall. Depositing organization: Central Adelaide Local Health Network. Publication: The miR-200 family and miR-205 regulate epithelial to mesenchymal transition by targeting ZEB1 and SIP1. Gregory PA, Bert AG, Paterson EL, Barry SC, Tsykin A, Farshid G, Vadas MA, Khew-Goodall Y, Goodall GJ. Nat Cell Biol. 2008 May;10(5):593-601. Epub 2008 Mar 30. 10.1038/ncb1722 PubMed 18376396.
Backbone
  Vector backbone: pLenti 4.1Ex
  Backbone manufacturer: Scott Hammond
  Backbone size w/o insert (bp): 8749
  Vector type: Mammalian Expression, Lentiviral
  Selectable markers: Puromycin
Growth in bacteria
  Bacterial resistance: Ampicillin, 100 μg/mL
  Growth temperature: 37°C
  Growth strain: DH5alpha
  Copy number: Unknown
Gene/Insert
  Gene/Insert name: miR200b-200a-429 genomic cluster (alt names: MIRN200B; MIRN200A; MIRN429)
  Species: H. sapiens (human)
  Insert size (bp): 2484
  GenBank ID: 406984 406983
  Entrez Gene: MIR200B (a.k.a. MIRN200B, mir-200b); MIR429 (a.k.a. MIRN429, hsa-mir-429, mir-429); MIR200A (a.k.a. MIRN200A, mir-200a)
  Promoter: CMV
  Tag / fusion protein: GFP (C terminal on backbone)
  Cloning method: Restriction Enzyme; 5′ cloning site EcoR1 (not destroyed); 3′ cloning site Avr11 (not destroyed)
  Sequencing primers: 5′ unknown; 3′ unknown
Terms and licenses: Academic/Nonprofit Terms; Industry Terms: Not Available to Industry
How to cite: pLenti 4.1 Ex miR200b-200a-429 was a gift from Greg Goodall (Addgene plasmid # 35533 ; http://n2t.net/addgene:35533 ; RRID:Addgene_35533)
