[The description below was written by a language model from this plasmid's Addgene catalogue record and pLannotate feature annotations shown in this document.]
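Description:
pLenti 4.1 Ex miR200b-200a-429 is a third-generation HIV-1-based lentiviral vector for expressing the human miR-200b/miR-200a/miR-429 microRNA cluster in mammalian cells. It is propagated in E. coli through a high-copy ColE1/pUC-type origin with ampicillin selection (AmpR under its own bla promoter). The viral genome is transcribed from a CMV enhancer/promoter fused to a truncated 5' LTR, the arrangement that makes packaging Tat-independent. It carries the Ψ packaging signal with a gag fragment, the RRE for Rev-dependent nuclear export, a cPPT/CTS and a WPRE. It ends in a nef fragment and a second truncated LTR. The full sequence record is 11,225 nt, consistent with the listed 8,749 bp backbone plus a 2,484 bp insert.

The payload sits in reverse orientation relative to the viral transcript. An internal CMV enhancer/promoter, flanked by two loxP sites that are annotated on opposite strands, drives the genomic cluster fragment cloned between EcoRI and AvrII sites, followed by EGFP and a bGH polyadenylation signal. The catalogue lists GFP as a C-terminal backbone tag, but because the insert encodes microRNAs rather than a protein, EGFP presumably acts as a co-transcribed marker of expression. The annotation detects only two mir-8/mir-200 family precursor hairpins in the insert, although the catalogue names three microRNAs. The record does not explain the purpose of the loxP sites. A separate forward-oriented mouse PGK promoter drives puromycin N-acetyltransferase, allowing selection of stably transduced cells. The associated publication concerns miR-200 family regulation of epithelial-to-mesenchymal transition through ZEB1 and SIP1, which suggests the vector is used for enforced, stable expression of this cluster in such studies.
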