Features (pLannotate 1.2.2; 27 found; start..end, strand, type, name):
      1..380     +  enhancer       CMV enhancer: human cytomegalovirus immediate early enhancer
    381..580     +  promoter       CMV promoter: human cytomegalovirus (CMV) immediate early promoter
    598..778     +  LTR            5' LTR (truncated): truncated 5' long terminal repeat (LTR) from HIV-1
    825..950     +  misc_feature   HIV-1 Ψ: packaging signal of human immunodeficiency virus type 1
    934..1272    +  CDS            HIV-1 gag (fragment): gag protein from human immunodeficiency virus 1; gag
   1447..1680    +  misc_feature   RRE: The Rev response element (RRE) of HIV-1 allows for Rev-dependent mRNA export from the nucleus to the cytoplasm.
   2057..2157    +  CDS            Rev (fragment): human immunodeficiency virus 1 (HIV-1) Rev protein; rev; enhances nuclear export of unspliced and incompletely spliced viral mRNAs
   2207..2324    +  misc_feature   cPPT/CTS: central polypurine tract and central termination sequence of HIV-1
   2398..2605    -  polyA_signal   bGH poly(A) signal: bovine growth hormone polyadenylation signal
   2624..3343    -  CDS            EGFP: the original enhanced GFP (Yang et al., 1996) mammalian codon-optimized
   4892..4968    -  ncRNA          mir-8: Accession: RF00241 - mir-8/mir-141/mir-200 microRNA precursor family
   5649..5722    -  ncRNA          mir-8: Accession: RF00241 - mir-8/mir-141/mir-200 microRNA precursor family
   6020..6053    -  protein_bind   loxP: Cre-mediated recombination occurs in the 8-bp core sequence (GCATACAT). Cre recombinase
   6076..6279    -  promoter       CMV promoter: human cytomegalovirus (CMV) immediate early promoter
   6280..6583    -  enhancer       CMV enhancer: human cytomegalovirus immediate early enhancer
   6633..6666    +  protein_bind   loxP: Cre-mediated recombination occurs in the 8-bp core sequence (GCATACAT). Cre recombinase
   6688..7187    +  promoter       PGK promoter: mouse phosphoglycerate kinase 1 promoter
   7208..7807    +  CDS            PuroR: puromycin N-acetyltransferase; pac from Streptomyces alboniger; confers resistance to puromycin
   7854..7877    +  misc_feature   MCS (fragment): pBluescript multiple cloning site
   7877..8465    +  misc_feature   WPRE: woodchuck hepatitis virus posttranscriptional regulatory element
   8466..8485    +  misc_feature   MCS (fragment): pBluescript multiple cloning site
   8487..8987    +  CDS            nef (fragment): NEF_HV1LA - Experimental evidence at protein level: Swiss-Prot protein existence level 1. Extracellular Nef protein targets CD4(+) T-lymphocytes for apoptosis by interacting with CXCR4 surface receptors. From Human immunodeficiency virus type 1 group M subtype B (isolate Lai) (HIV-1).
   8994..9174    +  LTR            5' LTR (truncated): truncated 5' long terminal repeat (LTR) from HIV-1
   9236..9824    -  rep_origin     ori: high-copy-number ColE1/pMB1/pBR322/pUC origin of replication
   9995..10855   -  CDS            AmpR: β-lactamase; bla; confers resistance to ampicillin, carbenicillin, and related antibiotics
  10856..10960   -  promoter       AmpR promoter: bla
  11019..11071   -  misc_feature   bom (fragment): basis of mobility region from pBR322
>Addgene plasmid #35533 | pLenti 4.1 Ex miR200b-200a-429 | addgene full sequence | sequence record 264483 | Addgene NGS Result
GACATTGATTATTGACTAGTTATTAATAGTAATCAATTACGGGGTCATTAGTTCATAGCCCATATATGGA
GTTCCGCGTTACATAACTTACGGTAAATGGCCCGCCTGGCTGACCGCCCAACGACCCCCGCCCATTGACG
TCAATAATGACGTATGTTCCCATAGTAACGCCAATAGGGACTTTCCATTGACGTCAATGGGTGGAGTATT
TACGGTAAACTGCCCACTTGGCAGTACATCAAGTGTATCATATGCCAAGTACGCCCCCTATTGACGTCAA
TGACGGTAAATGGCCCGCCTGGCATTATGCCCAGTACATGACCTTATGGGACTTTCCTACTTGGCAGTAC
ATCTACGTATTAGTCATCGCTATTACCATGGTGATGCGGTTTTGGCAGTACATCAATGGGCGTGGATAGC
GGTTTGACTCACGGGGATTTCCAAGTCTCCACCCCATTGACGTCAATGGGAGTTTGTTTTGGCACCAAAA
TCAACGGGACTTTCCAAAATGTCGTAACAACTCCGCCCCATTGACGCAAATGGGCGGTAGGCGTGTACGG
TGGGAGGTCTATATAAGCAGCGCGTTTTGCCTGTACTGGGTCTCTCTGGTTAGACCAGATCTGAGCCTGG
GAGCTCTCTGGCTAACTAGGGAACCCACTGCTTAAGCCTCAATAAAGCTTGCCTTGAGTGCTTCAAGTAG
TGTGTGCCCGTCTGTTGTGTGACTCTGGTAACTAGAGATCCCTCAGACCCTTTTAGTCAGTGTGGAAAAT
CTCTAGCAGTGGCGCCCGAACAGGGACTTGAAAGCGAAAGGGAAACCAGAGGAGCTCTCTCGACGCAGGA
CTCGGCTTGCTGAAGCGCGCACGGCAAGAGGCGAGGGGCGGCGACTGGTGAGTACGCCAAAAATTTTGAC
TAGCGGAGGCTAGAAGGAGAGAGATGGGTGCGAGAGCGTCAGTATTAAGCGGGGGAGAATTAGATCGCGA
TGGGAAAAAATTCGGTTAAGGCCAGGGGGAAAGAAAAAATATAAATTAAAACATATAGTATGGGCAAGCA
GGGAGCTAGAACGATTCGCAGTTAATCCTGGCCTGTTAGAAACATCAGAAGGCTGTAGACAAATACTGGG
ACAGCTACAACCATCCCTTCAGACAGGATCAGAAGAACTTAGATCATTATATAATACAGTAGCAACCCTC
TATTGTGTGCATCAAAGGATAGAGATAAAAGACACCAAGGAAGCTTTAGACAAGATAGAGGAAGAGCAAA
ACAAAAGTAAGACCACCGCACAGCAAGCGGCCGGCCGCTGATCTTCAGACCTGGAGGAGGAGATATGAGG
GACAATTGGAGAAGTGAATTATATAAATATAAAGTAGTAAAAATTGAACCATTAGGAGTAGCACCCACCA
AGGCAAAGAGAAGAGTGGTGCAGAGAGAAAAAAGAGCAGTGGGAATAGGAGCTTTGTTCCTTGGGTTCTT
GGGAGCAGCAGGAAGCACTATGGGCGCAGCGTCAATGACGCTGACGGTACAGGCCAGACAATTATTGTCT
GGTATAGTGCAGCAGCAGAACAATTTGCTGAGGGCTATTGAGGCGCAACAGCATCTGTTGCAACTCACAG
TCTGGGGCATCAAGCAGCTCCAGGCAAGAATCCTGGCTGTGGAAAGATACCTAAAGGATCAACAGCTCCT
GGGGATTTGGGGTTGCTCTGGAAAACTCATTTGCACCACTGCTGTGCCTTGGAATGCTAGTTGGAGTAAT
AAATCTCTGGAACAGATTTGGAATCACACGACCTGGATGGAGTGGGACAGAGAAATTAACAATTACACAA
GCTTAATACACTCCTTAATTGAAGAATCGCAAAACCAGCAAGAAAAGAATGAACAAGAATTATTGGAATT
AGATAAATGGGCAAGTTTGTGGAATTGGTTTAACATAACAAATTGGCTGTGGTATATAAAATTATTCATA
ATGATAGTAGGAGGCTTGGTAGGTTTAAGAATAGTTTTTGCTGTACTTTCTATAGTGAATAGAGTTAGGC
AGGGATATTCACCATTATCGTTTCAGACCCACCTCCCAACCCCGAGGGGACCCGACAGGCCCGAAGGAAT
AGAAGAAGAAGGTGGAGAGAGAGACAGAGACAGATCCATTCGATTAGTGAACGGATCGGCACTGCGTGCG
CCAATTCTGCAGACAAATGGCAGTATTCATCCACAATTTTAAAAGAAAAGGGGGGATTGGGGGGTACAGT
GCAGGGGAAAGAATAGTAGACATAATAGCAACAGACATACAAACTAAAGAATTACAAAAACAAATTACAA
AAATTCAAAATTTTCGGGTTTATTACAGGGACAGCAGAGATCCAGTTTGGTTAGTACCGGGCCCGCTCTA
GAATAGAGCCCACCGCATCCCCAGCATGCCTGCTATTGTCTTCCCAATCCTCCCCCTTGCTGTCCTGCCC
CACCCCACCCCCCAGAATAGAATGACACCTACTCAGACAATGCGATGCAATTTCCTCATTTTATTAGGAA
AGGACAGTGGGAGTGGCACCTTCCAGGGTCAAGGAAGGCACGGGGGAGGGGCAAACAACAGATGGCTGGC
AACTAGAAGGCACAGTCGAGGCTGGCGGCCGCTTTACTTGTACAGCTCGTCCATGCCGAGAGTGATCCCG
GCGGCGGTCACGAACTCCAGCAGGACCATGTGATCGCGCTTCTCGTTGGGGTCTTTGCTCAGGGCGGACT
GGGTGCTCAGGTAGTGGTTGTCGGGCAGCAGCACGGGGCCGTCGCCGATGGGGGTGTTCTGCTGGTAGTG
GTCGGCGAGCTGCACGCTGCCGTCCTCGATGTTGTGGCGGATCTTGAAGTTCACCTTGATGCCGTTCTTC
TGCTTGTCGGCCATGATATAGACGTTGTGGCTGTTGTAGTTGTACCCCAGCTTGTGCCCCAGGATGTTGC
CGTCCTCCTTGAAGTCGATGCCCTTCAGCTCGATGCGGTTCACCAGGGTGTCGCCCTCGAACTTCACCTC
GGCGCGGGTCTTGTAGTTGCCGTCGTCCTTGAAGAAGATGGTGCGCTCCTGGACGTAGCCTTCGGGCATG
GCGGACTTGAAGAAGTCGTGCTGCTTCATGTGGTCGGGGTAGCGGCTGAAGCACTGCACGCCGTAGGTCA
GGGTGGTCACGAGGGTGGGCCAGGGCACGGGCAGCTTGCCGGTGGTGCAGATGAACTTCAGGGTCAGCTT
GCCGTAGGTGGCATCGCCCTCGCCCTCGCCGGACACGCTGAACTTGTGGCCGTTTACGTCGCCGTCCAGC
TCGACCAGGATGGGCACCACCCCGGTGAACAGCTCCTCGCCCTTGCTCACCATGGTGGCGCCCGGGGGAT
CTAGCTGTGGAAAAAAAAGGGACAGGATAAGTATGATATTGTCAAGGAAACCCTGAATTGCTCGAGTTAA
TTAAGGCCACCCGGGCCTGCAGGATTCGAATCGGCGCGCCTAGGCTCCGGGTATCTGTGACTGTGACCCC
AGGGGCCAGGCTGATAGCACGGGGTCCACAGCATCTGCCCGGGGACTACAGCTCGAGGGCCCCAGGAGGC
CGGGTGGGCACAGGCCATGGCGAGGGTGGGGCACAAGAGCCCCAGACCCCGGCGGCTTTGCACTGATGGG
CTGCGGATGGGCACAGGCCATAGTGAGGGGGGCATGAGAGCCCCAGACCGGGCGGCTTTGCACTGATGAG
CTGCAGGGCAGGCAGCTCTCTCCTCTAACGGTGATCAGGCAGCGGATGGACGGTTTTACCAGACAGTATT
AGACAGAGGGCCAGGTCTAACCATGTCTGGTAAGACGCCCATCGGCCGGCGGTGGTGTGGGTGGCCTCCG
GGTCCTGGGCTGGTGTCTGCGGGGCCTGTGAAGGGAAGGCCCCGGGGGCGGCTCCTGCCACCTCCTGCAG
CTGCCCTGATCCCTCCTGGGTCTGCAGAACGAGCCCCCGAGGCACTTCCCTGACAGCCCCCATCCCAGCA
CCTGGTCCCAGCCCAGCCTGGCTGTGTGGGGGTACCCGGGAGCCACCTGGTCACCCAGGCCCTGCTCTTG
GCAAAGGTTCCCTGCAGCCCCTCGCTGGCTTCCTGAAGCTCGGTCGGGTTAATGAGTAACAGTGAAGGGC
AGCCTCTCCCCGGTGGCTGCCCCCTCCCCAGGCTGGGGCCTTGTGTGGGGGTGCGGTCCCAGGCGCCCTG
GTTGCAGATGGAAAAGATGAAACAATGGGTCATCCTGGCCTGGTGGGTTTTGGACAACGTTCCTGTTCTT
GTTGACTGGGGGAAGGAATGAGACCCCTTGTCCCTCAGAGGGCAAGCGCAGAGCGTCCCCGCTCCCCTGC
ATGGTGGGGCTCGGGAATCTGAACCCACCTTGTCCTTCCTGCGCCCCCAGCAGACCCTCCACGGAGCCCG
GACCACGTGAGAGAGGCCACTGTTGCTCTTCCCTCTCCAGCCCTGGCATCCCAGCCCTATGGCCTTTCCT
GGAGCCAGGTCACCCTAAAACCCAGCCTGGGAGGTTGGGTGGGGGTGAGGCACAGCGGCTCCGGGAGGGG
GAGCAGGATGCCCTCCAGGCCACCTGTGGAGGCACCAAGGGGTCCTCAAGGTGTCAGACCCAGCCTGGGC
GTGAGTGACCCCGGGGGCACCCCCGGCAGAGGCCGGCCCCTCCCCTGGGGGCTGGGCTTCGGAGCTGACA
CAGGCCCTCTGCCGCCCGCTCAGCCCTCCGCCCTCACCCGTCTGCTGGCCCCGCTCRGCCCTCCGCCCTC
ACCCGTCTGCTGGCCCCGCTCGGCCCTCCGCCCTCACCCGTCTGCTGGCCCCGCTCGGCCCTCCGCCCCA
GCCCATCCCTGGAGTAGGAGCTCCGGATGTGCCTCGGTGGTGTCCCCGGCGAGCGGCGGGTCACCTTTGA
ACATCGTTACCAGACAGTGTTAGAGTCAAGCTGGGAAATCCAGCACTGTCCGGTAAGATGCTCACAGGGG
CCCGGGAGGGACGTGGGGTCCCGCCAGGCAGGCAGGGGCTGCTGTGGAAGCCCAGGGAAGAACCGGAGCG
GTGAGCAGCCAGGGGTGGTGCCGGGACCGGACAGGGCTGGCGGAGAGGGGCTTGGGGGCCCTGAGACTGC
ACACAGGCCCACCCTCCCTGCTTCCTCCAGGGCAAGGGGACCCTGGGGCTGCTGACCCGGGACCAAGGCG
GGGGCACTGGTCTGCTCGGTGGCCGGCCCACCCTGTCCGGCAGGAGGGAAGATGGCTGTGGCCAAGCTGG
GTGGGGCGGCTTCCTCTGGGTTCCACGTGGCTCCCGGTTGGGCCTTGCCCTCCTGAGCCCTCTGTTGGGT
CCTGCTCGGCCCGCACCTGCTGGGTGTGACAGCAGCTCCCGCCCAGGCGCTGTGGGCAGGGCCCGGACAC
CTGAGCGTCCTAATCCCCAGATCACTGTGGGGCGCCCTGGGTGCAGCTGCAGGAGGCCTTGCATTCCGGG
GTCTCTGAGATGCTGGTGGGGGGCGCCCCAGCCCCCTTCCGAAGGTCACGTCCCCCCGTCACTCTCCCCA
GAGCCATCTGGCCCGGACGGGGTGGGGTCCGGTGAGCGGGCTGTGTGGGAGGGGAGTGTGGGGCTCGGCG
GGAGGCCCTGGGGGCCGGGACGGGGTCGGCCGGTCGCTGCGTGCAGGGCTCCGCCGTCATCATTACCAGG
CAGTATTAGAGACCTGACTCCATCCAATGCTGCCCAGTAAGATGGCCACGGCTGCCCGAGCTGGGTCCGG
GGGCCGCCCGGCTGAGGGTTGCATGGGACTCGCTGGGAAGCTCAGTAGCTGGGGGGCCTCGTCCTCCTGG
GGCACTGAGGACAGCATCGCCGGAGGGCAGGGGCCCGGGTGAGCCCCACCCGCCAGCCCTGCCGAGTCCA
GCAGCCACCAGCTTTGGGTCCTGGGGTGGGCACCTGGGGGGCCGAAGTGTCCTGGCCAGACGGCCGAGGA
CTAGGTCGGAGTGGGAATTCGTCGAGATTTAAATAGATCTCCACTCACCTGGTAGTAGCTAGGCTAGCAA
TAACTTCGTATAATGTATGCTATACGAAGTTATGGATCTGACGGTTCACTAAACCAGCTCTGCTTATATA
GACCTCCCACCGTACACGCCTACCGCCCATTTGCGTCAATGGGGCGGAGTTGTTACGACATTTTGGAAAG
TCCCGTTGATTTTGGTGCCAAAACAAACTCCCATTGACGTCAATGGGGTGGAGACTTGGAAATCCCCGTG
AGTCAAACCGCTATCCACGCCCATTGATGTACTGCCAAAACCGCATCACCATGGTAATAGCGATGACTAA
TACGTAGATGTACTGCCAAGTAGGAAAGTCCCATAAGGTCATGTACTGGGCATAATGCCAGGCGGGCCAT
TTACCGTCATTGACGTCAATAGGGGGCGTACTTGGCATATGATACACTTGATGTACTGCCAAGTGGGCAG
TTTACCGTAAATACTCCACCCATTGACGTCAATGGAAAGTCCCTATTGGCGTTACTATGGGAACATACGT
CATTATTGACGTCAATGGGCGGGGGTCGTTGGGCGGTCAGCCAGGCGGGCCATTTACCGTAAGTTATGTA
ACGCGGAACTCCATATATGGGCTATGAACTAATGACCCCGTAATTGATTACTATAACTTCGTATAGCATA
CATTATACGAAGTTATCTTAATTAATACAATTCTACCGGGTAGGGGAGGCGCTTTTCCCAAGGCAGTCTG
GAGCATGCGCTTTAGCAGCCCCGCTGGGCACTTGGCGCTACACAAGTGGCCTCTGGCCTCGCACACATTC
CACATCCACCGGTAGGCGCCAACCGGCTCCGTTCTTTGGTGGCCCCTTCGCGCCACCTTCTACTCCTCCC
CTAGTCAGGAAGTTCCCCCCCGCCCCGCAGCTCGCGTCGTGCAGGACGTGACAAATGGAAGTAGCACGTC
TCACTAGTCTCGTGCAGATGGACAGCACCGCTGAGCAATGGAAGCGGGTAGGCCTTTGGGGCAGCGGCCA
ATAGCAGCTTTGCTCCTTCGCTTTCTGGGCTCAGAGGCTGGGAAGGGGTGGGTCCGGGGGCGGGCTCAGG
GGCGGGCTCAGGGGCGGGGCGGGCGCCCGAAGGTCCTCCGGAGGCCCGGCATTCTGCACGCTTCAAAAGC
GCACGTCTGCCGCGCTGTTCTCCTCTTCCTCATCTCCGGGCCTTTCGACCTGCAGCCCAAGCTTACCATG
ACCGAGTACAAGCCCACGGTGCGCCTCGCCACCCGCGACGACGTCCCCAGGGCCGTACGCACCCTCGCCG
CCGCGTTCGCCGACTACCCCGCCACGCGCCACACCGTCGATCCGGACCGCCACATCGAGCGGGTCACCGA
GCTGCAAGAACTCTTCCTCACGCGCGTCGGGCTCGACATCGGCAAGGTGTGGGTCGCGGACGACGGCGCC
GCGGTGGCGGTCTGGACCACGCCGGAGAGCGTCGAAGCGGGGGCGGTGTTCGCCGAGATCGGCCCGCGCA
TGGCCGAGTTGAGCGGTTCCCGGCTGGCCGCGCAGCAACAGATGGAAGGCCTCCTGGCGCCGCACCGGCC
CAAGGAGCCCGCGTGGTTCCTGGCCACCGTCGGCGTCTCGCCCGACCACCAGGGCAAGGGTCTGGGCAGC
GCCGTCGTGCTCCCCGGAGTGGAGGCGGCCGAGCGCGCCGGGGTGCCCGCCTTCCTGGAGACCTCCGCGC
CCCGCAACCTCCCCTTCTACGAGCGGCTCGGCTTCACCGTCACCGCCGACGTCGAGGTGCCCGAAGGACC
GCGCACCTGGTGCATGACCCGCAAGCCCGGTGCCTGACGCCCGCCCCACGACCCGCAGCGCCCGACCGAA
AGGAGCGCACGACAATTCGATATCAAGCTTATCGATAATCAACCTCTGGATTACAAAATTTGTGAAAGAT
TGACTGGTATTCTTAACTATGTTGCTCCTTTTACGCTATGTGGATACGCTGCTTTAATGCCTTTGTATCA
TGCTATTGCTTCCCGTATGGCTTTCATTTTCTCCTCCTTGTATAAATCCTGGTTGCTGTCTCTTTATGAG
GAGTTGTGGCCCGTTGTCAGGCAACGTGGCGTGGTGTGCACTGTGTTTGCTGACGCAACCCCCACTGGTT
GGGGCATTGCCACCACCTGTCAGCTCCTTTCCGGGACTTTCGCTTTCCCCCTCCCTATTGCCACGGCGGA
ACTCATCGCCGCCTGCCTTGCCCGCTGCTGGACAGGGGCTCGGCTGTTGGGCACTGACAATTCCGTGGTG
TTGTCGGGGAAATCATCGTCCTTTCCTTGGCTGCTCGCCTGTGTTGCCACCTGGATTCTGCGCGGGACGT
CCTTCTGCTACGTCCCTTCGGCCCTCAATCCAGCGGACCTTCCTTCCCGCGGCCTGCTGCCGGCTCTGCG
GCCTCTTCCGCGTCTTCGCCTTCGCCCTCAGACGAGTCGGATCTCCCTTTGGGCCGCCTCCCCGCATCGA
TACCGTCGACCTCGATCGAGACCTAGAAAAACATGGAGCAATCACAAGTAGCAATACAGCAGCTACCAAT
GCTGATTGTGCCTGGCTAGAAGCACAAGAGGAGGAGGAGGTGGGTTTTCCAGTCACACCTCAGGTACCTT
TAAGACCAATGACTTACAAGGCAGCTGTAGATCTTAGCCACTTTTTAAAAGAAAAGGGGGGACTGGAAGG
GCTAATTCACTCCCAACGAAGACAAGATATCCTTGATCTGTGGATCTACCACACACAAGGCTACTTCCCT
GATTGGCAGAACTACACACCAGGGCCAGGGATCAGATATCCACTGACCTTTGGATGGTGCTACAAGCTAG
TACCAGTTGAGCAAGAGAAGGTAGAAGAAGCCAATGAAGGAGAGAACACCCGCTTGTTACACCCTGTGAG
CCTGCATGGGATGGATGACCCGGAGAGAGAAGTATTAGAGTGGAGGTTTGACAGCCGCCTAGCATTTCAT
CACATGGCCCGAGAGCTGCATCCGGACTGTACTGGGTCTCTCTGGTTAGACCAGATCTGAGCCTGGGAGC
TCTCTGGCTAACTAGGGAACCCACTGCTTAAGCCTCAATAAAGCTTGCCTTGAGTGCTTCAAGTAGTGTG
TGCCCGTCTGTTGTGTGACTCTGGTAACTAGAGATCCCTCAGACCCTTTTAGTCAGTGTGGAAAATCTCT
AGCAGCATGTGAGCAAAAGGCCAGCAAAAGGCCAGGAACCGTAAAAAGGCCGCGTTGCTGGCGTTTTTCC
ATAGGCTCCGCCCCCCTGACGAGCATCACAAAAATCGACGCTCAAGTCAGAGGTGGCGAAACCCGACAGG
ACTATAAAGATACCAGGCGTTTCCCCCTGGAAGCTCCCTCGTGCGCTCTCCTGTTCCGACCCTGCCGCTT
ACCGGATACCTGTCCGCCTTTCTCCCTTCGGGAAGCGTGGCGCTTTCTCATAGCTCACGCTGTAGGTATC
TCAGTTCGGTGTAGGTCGTTCGCTCCAAGCTGGGCTGTGTGCACGAACCCCCCGTTCAGCCCGACCGCTG
CGCCTTATCCGGTAACTATCGTCTTGAGTCCAACCCGGTAAGACACGACTTATCGCCACTGGCAGCAGCC
ACTGGTAACAGGATTAGCAGAGCGAGGTATGTAGGCGGTGCTACAGAGTTCTTGAAGTGGTGGCCTAACT
ACGGCTACACTAGAAGAACAGTATTTGGTATCTGCGCTCTGCTGAAGCCAGTTACCTTCGGAAAAAGAGT
TGGTAGCTCTTGATCCGGCAAACAAACCACCGCTGGTAGCGGTGGTTTTTTTGTTTGCAAGCAGCAGATT
ACGCGCAGAAAAAAAGGATCTCAAGAAGATCCTTTGATCTTTTCTACGGGGTCTGACGCTCAGTGGAACG
AAAACTCACGTTAAGGGATTTTGGTCATGAGATTATCAAAAAGGATCTTCACCTAGATCCTTTTAAATTA
AAAATGAAGTTTTAAATCAATCTAAAGTATATATGAGTAAACTTGGTCTGACAGTTACCAATGCTTAATC
AGTGAGGCACCTATCTCAGCGATCTGTCTATTTCGTTCATCCATAGTTGCCTGACTCCCCGTCGTGTAGA
TAACTACGATACGGGAGGGCTTACCATCTGGCCCCAGTGCTGCAATGATACCGCGAGACCCACGCTCACC
GGCTCCAGATTTATCAGCAATAAACCAGCCAGCCGGAAGGGCCGAGCGCAGAAGTGGTCCTGCAACTTTA
TCCGCCTCCATCCAGTCTATTAATTGTTGCCGGGAAGCTAGAGTAAGTAGTTCGCCAGTTAATAGTTTGC
GCAACGTTGTTGCCATTGCTACAGGCATCGTGGTGTCACGCTCGTCGTTTGGTATGGCTTCATTCAGCTC
CGGTTCCCAACGATCAAGGCGAGTTACATGATCCCCCATGTTGTGCAAAAAAGCGGTTAGCTCCTTCGGT
CCTCCGATCGTTGTCAGAAGTAAGTTGGCCGCAGTGTTATCACTCATGGTTATGGCAGCACTGCATAATT
CTCTTACTGTCATGCCATCCGTAAGATGCTTTTCTGTGACTGGTGAGTACTCAACCAAGTCATTCTGAGA
ATAGTGTATGCGGCGACCGAGTTGCTCTTGCCCGGCGTCAATACGGGATAATACCGCGCCACATAGCAGA
ACTTTAAAAGTGCTCATCATTGGAAAACGTTCTTCGGGGCGAAAACTCTCAAGGATCTTACCGCTGTTGA
GATCCAGTTCGATGTAACCCACTCGTGCACCCAACTGATCTTCAGCATCTTTTACTTTCACCAGCGTTTC
TGGGTGAGCAAAAACAGGAAGGCAAAATGCCGCAAAAAAGGGAATAAGGGCGACACGGAAATGTTGAATA
CTCATACTCTTCCTTTTTCAATATTATTGAAGCATTTATCAGGGTTATTGTCTCATGAGCGGATACATAT
TTGAATGTATTTAGAAAAATAAACAAATAGGGGTTCCGCGCACATTTCCCCGAAAAGTGCCACCTGACGT
CGACGGATCGGGAGATCTCCCGATCCCCTATGGTGCACTCTCAGTACAATCTGCTCTGATGCCGCATAGT
TAAGCCAGTATCTGCTCCCTGCTTGTGTGTTGGAGGTCGCTGAGTAGTGCGCGAGCAAAATTTAAGCTAC
AACAAGGCAAGGCTTGACCGACAATTGCATGAAGAATCTGCTTAGGGTTAGGCGTTTTGCGCTGCTTCGC
GATGTACGGGCCAGATATACGCGTT
