>Addgene plasmid #35533 | pLenti 4.1 Ex miR200b-200a-429 | addgene partial sequence | sequence record 46296 | EGFP-N 5'-CGTCGCCGTCCAGCTCGACCAG-3'
GCTCCTCGCCCTTGCTCACCATGGTGGCGCCCGGGGGATCTAGCTGTGGAAAAAAAAGGGACAGGATAAG
TATGATATTGTCAAGGAAACCCTGAATTGCTCGAGTTAATTAAGGCCACCCGGGCCTGCAGGATTCGAAT
CGGCGCGCCTAGGCTCCGGGTATCTGTGACTGTGACCCCAGGGGCCAGGCTGATAGCACGGGGTCCACAG
CATCTGCCCGGGGACTACAGCTCGAGGGCCCCAGGAGGCCGGGTGGGCACAGGCCATGGCGAGGGTGGGG
CACAAGAGCCCCAGACCCCGGCGGCTTTGCACTGATGGGCTGCGGATGGGCACAGGCCATAGTGAGGGGG
GCATGAGAGCCCCAGACCGGGCGGCTTTGCACTGATGAGCTGCAGGGCAGGCAGCTCTCTCCTCTAACGG
TGATCAGGCAGCGGATGGACGGTTTTACCAGACAGTATTAGACAGAGGGCCAGGTCTAACCATGTCTGGT
AAGACGCCCATCGGCCGGCGGTGGTGTGGGTGGCCTCCGGGTCCTGGGCTGGTGTCTGCGGGGCCTGTGA
AGGGAAGGCCCCGGGGG
