>Addgene plasmid #35533 | pLenti 4.1 Ex miR200b-200a-429 | addgene partial sequence | sequence record 46297 | hMIR200b-F 5'-cgtctggccaggacactt-3'
TGCTGGACTCGGCAGGGCTGGCGGGTGGGGCTCACCCGGGCCCCTGCCCTCCGGCGATGCTGTCCTCAGT
GCCCCAGGAGGACGAGGCCCCCCAGCTACTGAGCTTCCCAGCGAGTCCCATGCAACCCTCAGCCGGGCGG
CCCCCGGACCCAGCTCGGGCAGCCGTGGCCATCTTACTGGGCAGCATTGGATGGAGTCAGGTCTCTAATA
CTGCCTGGTAATGATGACGGCGGAGCCCTGCACGCAGCGACCGGCCGACCCCGTCCCGGCCCCCAGGGCC
TCCCGCCGAGCCCCACACTCCCCTCCCACACAGCCCGCTCACCGGACCCCACCCCGTCCGGGCCAGATGG
CTCTGGGGAGAGTGACGGGGGGACGTGACCTTCGGAAGGGGGCTGGGGCGCCCCCCACCAGCATCTCAGA
GACCCCGGAATGCAAGGCCTCCTGCAGCTGCACCCAGGGCGCCCCACAGTGATCTGGGGATTAGGACGCT
CAGGTGTCCGGGCCCTGCCCACAGCGCCTGGGCGGGAGCTGCTGTCACACCCAGCAGGTGCGGGCCGAGC
AGGACCCAACAGAGGGCTCAGGAGGGCAAGGCCCAACCGGGAGCCACGTGGAACCCAGAGGAAGCCGCCC
CACCCAGCTTGGCCACAGCCATCTTCCCTCCTGCCGGACAGGGTGGGCCGGCCACCGAGCAGACCAGTGC
CCCCGCCTT
